>Addgene plasmid #125782 | pLKO.1-puro-shWRN2 | addgene full sequence | sequence record 245968 | Addgene NGS Result
CATTAATGCAGCTGGCACGACAGGTTTCCCGACTGGAAAGCGGGCAGTGAGCGCAACGCAATTAATGTGA
GTTAGCTCACTCATTAGGCACCCCAGGCTTTACACTTTATGCTTCCGGCTCGTATGTTGTGTGGAATTGT
GAGCGGATAACAATTTCACACAGGAAACAGCTATGACCATGATTACGCCAAGCGCGCAATTAACCCTCAC
TAAAGGGAACAAAAGCTGGAGCTGCAAGCTTAATGTAGTCTTATGCAATACTCTTGTAGTCTTGCAACAT
GGTAACGATGAGTTAGCAACATGCCTTACAAGGAGAGAAAAAGCACCGTGCATGCCGATTGGTGGAAGTA
AGGTGGTACGATCGTGCCTTATTAGGAAGGCAACAGACGGGTCTGACATGGATTGGACGAACCACTGAAT
TGCCGCATTGCAGAGATATTGTATTTAAGTGCCTAGCTCGATACATAAACGGGTCTCTCTGGTTAGACCA
GATCTGAGCCTGGGAGCTCTCTGGCTAACTAGGGAACCCACTGCTTAAGCCTCAATAAAGCTTGCCTTGA
GTGCTTCAAGTAGTGTGTGCCCGTCTGTTGTGTGACTCTGGTAACTAGAGATCCCTCAGACCCTTTTAGT
CAGTGTGGAAAATCTCTAGCAGTGGCGCCCGAACAGGGACTTGAAAGCGAAAGGGAAACCAGAGGAGCTC
TCTCGACGCAGGACTCGGCTTGCTGAAGCGCGCACGGCAAGAGGCGAGGGGCGGCGACTGGTGAGTACGC
CAAAAATTTTGACTAGCGGAGGCTAGAAGGAGAGAGATGGGTGCGAGAGCGTCAGTATTAAGCGGGGGAG
AATTAGATCGCGATGGGAAAAAATTCGGTTAAGGCCAGGGGGAAAGAAAAAATATAAATTAAAACATATA
GTATGGGCAAGCAGGGAGCTAGAACGATTCGCAGTTAATCCTGGCCTGTTAGAAACATCAGAAGGCTGTA
GACAAATACTGGGACAGCTACAACCATCCCTTCAGACAGGATCAGAAGAACTTAGATCATTATATAATAC
AGTAGCAACCCTCTATTGTGTGCATCAAAGGATAGAGATAAAAGACACCAAGGAAGCTTTAGACAAGATA
GAGGAAGAGCAAAACAAAAGTAAGACCACCGCACAGCAAGCGGCCGCTGATCTTCAGACCTGGAGGAGGA
GATATGAGGGACAATTGGAGAAGTGAATTATATAAATATAAAGTAGTAAAAATTGAACCATTAGGAGTAG
CACCCACCAAGGCAAAGAGAAGAGTGGTGCAGAGAGAAAAAAGAGCAGTGGGAATAGGAGCTTTGTTCCT
TGGGTTCTTGGGAGCAGCAGGAAGCACTATGGGCGCAGCGTCAATGACGCTGACGGTACAGGCCAGACAA
TTATTGTCTGGTATAGTGCAGCAGCAGAACAATTTGCTGAGGGCTATTGAGGCGCAACAGCATCTGTTGC
AACTCACAGTCTGGGGCATCAAGCAGCTCCAGGCAAGAATCCTGGCTGTGGAAAGATACCTAAAGGATCA
ACAGCTCCTGGGGATTTGGGGTTGCTCTGGAAAACTCATTTGCACCACTGCTGTGCCTTGGAATGCTAGT
TGGAGTAATAAATCTCTGGAACAGATTTGGAATCACACGACCTGGATGGAGTGGGACAGAGAAATTAACA
ATTACACAAGCTTAATACACTCCTTAATTGAAGAATCGCAAAACCAGCAAGAAAAGAATGAACAAGAATT
ATTGGAATTAGATAAATGGGCAAGTTTGTGGAATTGGTTTAACATAACAAATTGGCTGTGGTATATAAAA
TTATTCATAATGATAGTAGGAGGCTTGGTAGGTTTAAGAATAGTTTTTGCTGTACTTTCTATAGTGAATA
GAGTTAGGCAGGGATATTCACCATTATCGTTTCAGACCCACCTCCCAACCCCGAGGGGACCCGACAGGCC
CGAAGGAATAGAAGAAGAAGGTGGAGAGAGAGACAGAGACAGATCCATTCGATTAGTGAACGGATCTCGA
CGGTATCGATCACGAGACTAGCCTCGAGCGGCCGCCCCCTTCACCGAGGGCCTATTTCCCATGATTCCTT
CATATTTGCATATACGATACAAGGCTGTTAGAGAGATAATTGGAATTAATTTGACTGTAAACACAAAGAT
ATTAGTACAAAATACGTGACGTAGAAAGTAATAATTTCTTGGGTAGTTTGCAGTTTTAAAATTATGTTTT
AAAATGGACTATCATATGCTTACCGTAACTTGAAAGTATTTCGATTTCTTGGCTTTATATATCTTGTGGA
AAGGACGAAACACCGGGCCTTAACAGTCTGGTTAAACCTCGAGGTTTAACCAGACTGTTAAGGCTTTTTG
AATTCTCGACCTCGAGACAAATGGCAGTATTCATCCACAATTTTAAAAGAAAAGGGGGGATTGGGGGGTA
CAGTGCAGGGGAAAGAATAGTAGACATAATAGCAACAGACATACAAACTAAAGAATTACAAAAACAAATT
ACAAAAATTCAAAATTTTCGGGTTTATTACAGGGACAGCAGAGATCCACTTTGGCCGCGGCTCGAGGGGG
TTGGGGTTGCGCCTTTTCCAAGGCAGCCCTGGGTTTGCGCAGGGACGCGGCTGCTCTGGGCGTGGTTCCG
GGAAACGCAGCGGCGCCGACCCTGGGTCTCGCACATTCTTCACGTCCGTTCGCAGCGTCACCCGGATCTT
CGCCGCTACCCTTGTGGGCCCCCCGGCGACGCTTCCTGCTCCGCCCCTAAGTCGGGAAGGTTCCTTGCGG
TTCGCGGCGTGCCGGACGTGACAAACGGAAGCCGCACGTCTCACTAGTACCCTCGCAGACGGACAGCGCC
AGGGAGCAATGGCAGCGCGCCGACCGCGATGGGCTGTGGCCAATAGCGGCTGCTCAGCAGGGCGCGCCGA
GAGCAGCGGCCGGGAAGGGGCGGTGCGGGAGGCGGGGTGTGGGGCGGTAGTGTGGGCCCTGTTCCTGCCC
GCGCGGTGTTCCGCATTCTGCAAGCCTCCGGAGCGCACGTCGGCAGTCGGCTCCCTCGTTGACCGAATCA
CCGACCTCTCTCCCCAGGGGGATCCACCGGAGCTTACCATGACCGAGTACAAGCCCACGGTGCGCCTCGC
CACCCGCGACGACGTCCCCAGGGCCGTACGCACCCTCGCCGCCGCGTTCGCCGACTACCCCGCCACGCGC
CACACCGTCGATCCGGACCGCCACATCGAGCGGGTCACCGAGCTGCAAGAACTCTTCCTCACGCGCGTCG
GGCTCGACATCGGCAAGGTGTGGGTCGCGGACGACGGCGCCGCGGTGGCGGTCTGGACCACGCCGGAGAG
CGTCGAAGCGGGGGCGGTGTTCGCCGAGATCGGCCCGCGCATGGCCGAGTTGAGCGGTTCCCGGCTGGCC
GCGCAGCAACAGATGGAAGGCCTCCTGGCGCCGCACCGGCCCAAGGAGCCCGCGTGGTTCCTGGCCACCG
TCGGCGTCTCGCCCGACCACCAGGGCAAGGGTCTGGGCAGCGCCGTCGTGCTCCCCGGAGTGGAGGCGGC
CGAGCGCGCCGGGGTGCCCGCCTTCCTGGAGACCTCCGCGCCCCGCAACCTCCCCTTCTACGAGCGGCTC
GGCTTCACCGTCACCGCCGACGTCGAGGTGCCCGAAGGACCGCGCACCTGGTGCATGACCCGCAAGCCCG
GTGCCTGACGCCCGCCCCACGACCCGCAGCGCCCGACCGAAAGGAGCGCACGACCCCATGCATCGGTACC
TTTAAGACCAATGACTTACAAGGCAGCTGTAGATCTTAGCCACTTTTTAAAAGAAAAGGGGGGACTGGAA
GGGCTAATTCACTCCCAACGAAGACAAGATCTGCTTTTTGCTTGTACTGGGTCTCTCTGGTTAGACCAGA
TCTGAGCCTGGGAGCTCTCTGGCTAACTAGGGAACCCACTGCTTAAGCCTCAATAAAGCTTGCCTTGAGT
GCTTCAAGTAGTGTGTGCCCGTCTGTTGTGTGACTCTGGTAACTAGAGATCCCTCAGACCCTTTTAGTCA
GTGTGGAAAATCTCTAGCAGTAGTAGTTCATGTCATCTTATTATTCAGTATTTATAACTTGCAAAGAAAT
GAATATCAGAGAGTGAGAGGAACTTGTTTATTGCAGCTTATAATGGTTACAAATAAAGCAATAGCATCAC
AAATTTCACAAATAAAGCATTTTTTTCACTGCATTCTAGTTGTGGTTTGTCCAAACTCATCAATGTATCT
TATCATGTCTGGCTCTAGCTATCCCGCCCCTAACTCCGCCCATCCCGCCCCTAACTCCGCCCAGTTCCGC
CCATTCTCCGCCCCATGGCTGACTAATTTTTTTTATTTATGCAGAGGCCGAGGCCGCCTCGGCCTCTGAG
CTATTCCAGAAGTAGTGAGGAGGCTTTTTTGGAGGCCTAGGGACGTACCCAATTCGCCCTATAGTGAGTC
GTATTACGCGCGCTCACTGGCCGTCGTTTTACAACGTCGTGACTGGGAAAACCCTGGCGTTACCCAACTT
AATCGCCTTGCAGCACATCCCCCTTTCGCCAGCTGGCGTAATAGCGAAGAGGCCCGCACCGATCGCCCTT
CCCAACAGTTGCGCAGCCTGAATGGCGAATGGG
[124 nt withheld, positions 4654-4777]
C
[91 nt withheld, positions 4779-4869]
A
[49 nt withheld, positions 4871-4919]
CCTTTGACGTTGGAGTCCACGTTCTTT
[37 nt withheld, positions 4947-4983]
ACCCTATCTCGGTCTATTCTTTTGATTTATAAGGGATTTTGCCGATTTCGGCCTATTGGTTAAAAAATGA
GCTGATTTAACAAAAATTTAACGCGAATTTTAACAAAATATTAACGCTTACAATTTAGGTGGCACTTTTC
GGGGAAATGTGCGCGGAACCCCTATTTGTTTATTTTTCTAAATACATTCAAATATGTATCCGCTCATGAG
ACAATAACCCTGATAAATGCTTCAATAATATTGAAAAAGGAAGAGTATGAGTATTCAACATTTCCGTGTC
GCCCTTATTCCCTTTTTTGCGGCATTTTGCCTTCCTGTTTTTGCTCACCCAGAAACGCTGGTGAAAGTAA
AAGATGCTGAAGATCAGTTGGGTGCACGAGTGGGTTACATCGAACTGGATCTCAACAGCGGTAAGATCCT
TGAGAGTTTTCGCCCCGAAGAACGTTTTCCAATGATGAGCACTTTTAAAGTTCTGCTATGTGGCGCGGTA
TTATCCCGTATTGACGCCGGGCAAGAGCAACTCGGTCGCCGCATACACTATTCTCAGAATGACTTGGTTG
AGTACTCACCAGTCACAGAAAAGCATCTTACGGATGGCATGACAGTAAGAGAATTATGCAGTGCTGCCAT
AACCATGAGTGATAACACTGCGGCCAACTTACTTCTGACAACGATCGGAGGACCGAAGGAGCTAACCGCT
TTTTTGCACAACATGGGGGATCATGTAACTCGCCTTGATCGTTGGGAACCGGAGCTGAATGAAGCCATAC
CAAACGACGAGCGTGACACCACGATGCCTGTAGCAATGGCAACAACGTTGCGCAAACTATTAACTGGCGA
ACTACTTACTCTAGCTTCCCGGCAACAATTAATAGACTGGATGGAGGCGGATAAAGTTGCAGGACCACTT
CTGCGCTCGGCCCTTCCGGCTGGCTGGTTTATTGCTGATAAATCTGGAGCCGGTGAGCGTGGGTCTCGCG
GTATCATTGCAGCACTGGGGCCAGATGGTAAGCCCTCCCGTATCGTAGTTATCTACACGACGGGGAGTCA
GGCAACTATGGATGAACGAAATAGACAGATCGCTGAGATAGGTGCCTCACTGATTAAGCATTGGTAACTG
TCAGACCAAGTTTACTCATATATACTTTAGATTGATTTAAAACTTCATTTTTAATTTAAAAGGATCTAGG
TGAAGATCCTTTTTGATAATCTCATGACCAAAATCCCTTAACGTGAGTTTTCGTTCCACTGAGCGTCAGA
CCCCGTAGAAAAGATCAAAGGATCTTCTTGAGATCCTTTTTTTCTGCGCGTAATCTGCTGCTTGCAAACA
AAAAAACCACCGCTACCAGCGGTGGTTTGTTTGCCGGATCAAGAGCTACCAACTCTTTTTCCGAAGGTAA
CTGGCTTCAGCAGAGCGCAGATACCAAATACTGTTCTTCTAGTGTAGCCGTAGTTAGGCCACCACTTCAA
GAACTCTGTAGCACCGCCTACATACCTCGCTCTGCTAATCCTGTTACCAGTGGCTGCTGCCAGTGGCGAT
AAGTCGTGTCTTACCGGGTTGGACTCAAGACGATAGTTACCGGATAAGGCGCAGCGGTCGGGCTGAACGG
GGGGTTCGTGCACACAGCCCAGCTTGGAGCGAACGACCTACACCGAACTGAGATACCTACAGCGTGAGCT
ATGAGAAAGCGCCACGCTTCCCGAAGGGAGAAAGGCGGACAGGTATCCGGTAAGCGGCAGGGTCGGAACA
GGAGAGCGCACGAGGGAGCTTCCAGGGGGAAACGCCTGGTATCTTTATAGTCCTGTCGGGTTTCGCCACC
TCTGACTTGAGCGTCGATTTTTGTGATGCTCGTCAGGGGGGCGGAGCCTATGGAAAAACGCCAGCAACGC
GGCCTTTTTACGGTTCCTGGCCTTTTGCTGGCCTTTTGCTCACATGTTCTTTCCTGCGTTATCCCCTGAT
TCTGTGGATAACCGTATTACCGCCTTTGAGTGAGCTGATACCGCTCGCCGCAGCCGAACGACCGAGCGCA
GCGAGTCAGTGAGCGAGGAAGCGGAAGAGCGCCCAATACGCAAACCGCCTCTCCCCGCGCGTTGGCCGAT
T
Features (pLannotate 1.2.2; 25 found; start..end, strand, type, name):
     63..84      +  protein_bind   CAP binding site: CAP binding activates transcription in the presence of cAMP. E. coli catabolite activator protein
     99..129     +  promoter       lac promoter: promoter for the E. coli lac operon
    137..153     +  protein_bind   lac operator: The lac repressor binds to the lac operator to inhibit transcription in E. coli. This inhibition can be relieved by adding lactose or isopropyl-β-D-thiogalactopyranoside (IPTG). lac repressor encoded by lacI
    198..216     +  promoter       T3 promoter: promoter for bacteriophage T3 RNA polymerase
    244..470     +  promoter       RSV promoter: Rous sarcoma virus enhancer/promoter
    471..651     +  LTR            5' LTR (truncated): truncated 5' long terminal repeat (LTR) from HIV-1
    698..823     +  misc_feature   HIV-1 Ψ: packaging signal of human immunodeficiency virus type 1
    807..1170    +  CDS            HIV-1 gag (fragment): gag protein from human immunodeficiency virus 1; gag
   1316..1549    +  misc_feature   RRE: The Rev response element (RRE) of HIV-1 allows for Rev-dependent mRNA export from the nucleus to the cytoplasm.
   1926..2026    +  CDS            Rev (fragment): human immunodeficiency virus 1 (HIV-1) Rev protein; rev; enhances nuclear export of unspliced and incompletely spliced viral mRNAs
   2076..2316    +  promoter       U6 promoter: RNA polymerase III promoter for human U6 snRNA
   2421..2538    +  misc_feature   cPPT/CTS: central polypurine tract and central termination sequence of HIV-1
   2587..3097    +  promoter       hPGK promoter: human phosphoglycerate kinase 1 promoter
   3119..3718    +  CDS            PuroR: puromycin N-acetyltransferase; pac from Streptomyces alboniger; confers resistance to puromycin
   3761..3844    +  CDS            nef (fragment): NEF_HV1Z2 - Experimental evidence at protein level: Swiss-Prot protein existence level 1. Extracellular Nef protein targets CD4(+) T-lymphocytes for apoptosis by interacting with CXCR4 surface receptors. From Human immunodeficiency virus type 1 group M subtype D (isolate Z2/CDC-Z34) (HIV-1).
   3846..4079    +  LTR            3' LTR (ΔU3): self-inactivating 3' long terminal repeat (LTR) from HIV-1
   4151..4272    +  polyA_signal   SV40 poly(A) signal: SV40 polyadenylation signal
   4312..4447    +  rep_origin     SV40 ori: SV40 origin of replication
   4468..4486    -  promoter       T7 promoter: promoter for bacteriophage T7 RNA polymerase
   4494..4649    +  CDS            lacZα (fragment): LacZα fragment of β-galactosidase; lacZ fragment
   4654..5082    +  rep_origin     f1 ori (sequence partly withheld): f1 bacteriophage origin of replication; arrow indicates direction of (+) strand synthesis
   5135..5239    +  promoter       AmpR promoter: bla
   5240..6100    +  CDS            AmpR: β-lactamase; bla; confers resistance to ampicillin, carbenicillin, and related antibiotics
   6271..6859    +  rep_origin     ori: high-copy-number ColE1/pMB1/pBR322/pUC origin of replication
   7042..50      +  CDS            lacI (fragment) (across the origin): lac repressor; lacI; The lac repressor binds to the lac operator to inhibit transcription in E. coli. This inhibition can be relieved by adding lactose or isopropyl-β-D-thiogalactopyranoside (IPTG).
