[The description below was written by a language model from this plasmid's Addgene catalogue record and pLannotate feature annotations shown in this document.]
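Description:
pLKO.1-puro-shWRN2 is a lentiviral RNAi plasmid built on the pLKO.1-puro backbone for constitutive expression of a short-hairpin RNA against human WRN, the RecQ-family helicase also known as RECQ3/RECQL2. It is maintained in E. coli through a high-copy ColE1/pUC-type origin with ampicillin selection (AmpR/β-lactamase). The backbone also carries an f1 origin and remnants of a lac/lacZα cloning region flanked by T3 and T7 promoters. The catalogue lists the backbone without insert as 8,901 bp, whereas the sequenced record is 7,084 nt. This probably reflects replacement of the parental stuffer fragment by the 58 bp hairpin oligo, but the record does not say so. The hairpin was cloned between AgeI and EcoRI sites, both destroyed in the process.

The transfer cassette has a third-generation, self-inactivating design. An RSV promoter fused to a truncated HIV-1 5' LTR drives Tat-independent genomic RNA production in packaging cells. It is followed by the Ψ packaging signal with a gag fragment, the Rev response element for nuclear export, and a cPPT/CTS element that aids nuclear import. A ΔU3 3' LTR inactivates viral promoter activity after integration, and an SV40 poly(A) signal and SV40 origin lie downstream of it. Within the provirus, the human U6 RNA polymerase III promoter transcribes the hairpin, which itself is not annotated as a feature but would sit just after U6. A separate hPGK promoter drives the puromycin N-acetyltransferase gene, allowing selection of transduced mammalian cells. The plasmid is suited to stable WRN knockdown in human cells, and the associated work examined WRN as a synthetic lethal dependency in microsatellite-unstable cancers.
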