Addgene plasmid #125782: pLKO.1-puro-shWRN2
Purpose: constitutive expression of a short-hairpin RNA targeting human WRN
Depositing lab: Francisca Vazquez. Depositing organization: Broad Institute. Publication: WRN helicase is a synthetic lethal target in microsatellite unstable cancers. Chan EM, Shibue T, McFarland JM, Gaeta B, Ghandi M, Dumont N, Gonzalez A, McPartlan JS, Li T, Zhang Y, Bin Liu J, Lazaro JB, Gu P, Piett CG, Apffel A, Ali SO, Deasy R, Keskula P, Ng RWS, Roberts EA, Reznichenko E, Leung L, Alimova M, Schenone M, Islam M, Maruvka YE, Liu Y, Roper J, Raghavan S, Giannakis M, Tseng YY, Nagel ZD, D'Andrea A, Root DE, Boehm JS, Getz G, Chang S, Golub TR, Tsherniak A, Vazquez F, Bass AJ. Nature. 2019 Apr 10. pii: 10.1038/s41586-019-1102-x. doi: 10.1038/s41586-019-1102-x. PubMed 30971823.
Backbone
  Vector backbone: pLKO.1-puro
  Backbone size w/o insert (bp): 8901
  Vector type: RNAi
  Selectable markers: Puromycin
Growth in bacteria
  Bacterial resistance: Ampicillin, 100 μg/mL
  Growth temperature: 30°C
  Growth strain: NEB Stable
  Copy number: High Copy
Gene/Insert
  Gene/Insert name: shWRN2
  gRNA/shRNA sequence: GCCTTAACAGTCTGGTTAAAC
  Species: H. sapiens (human)
  Insert size (bp): 58
  Entrez Gene: WRN (a.k.a. RECQ3, RECQL2, RECQL3)
  Cloning method: Restriction Enzyme; 5′ cloning site AgeI (destroyed during cloning); 3′ cloning site EcoRI (destroyed during cloning)
Terms and licenses: Academic/Nonprofit Terms; Industry Terms: Not Available to Industry
Depositor comments: Please visit https://www.biorxiv.org/content/10.1101/502070v1 for BioRxiv preprint.
How to cite: pLKO.1-puro-shWRN2 was a gift from Francisca Vazquez (Addgene plasmid # 125782 ; http://n2t.net/addgene:125782 ; RRID:Addgene_125782)
